>Addgene plasmid #138390 | pF3BGX-mTurquoise2 | depositor full sequence | sequence record 267498 | pF3BGX-mTurquoise2 sequence 5374 bps
CTTCTCCGCCGCCGATCTGCCGCTGGACTACGTGGGTCTGGCCCATGATGAAATAACATAAGGTGGTCCC
GTCGATAGCCGAAGCTTACCGAAGTATACACTTAAATTCAGTGCACGTTTGCTTGTTGAGAGGAAAGGTT
GTGTGCGGACGAATTTTTTTTTGAAAACATTAACCCTTACGTGGAATAAAAAAAAATGAAATATTGCAAA
TTTTGCTGCAAAGCTGTGACTGGAGTAAAATTAATTCACGTGCCGAAGTGTGCTATTAAGAGAAAATTGT
GGGAGCAGAGCCTTGGGTGCAGCCTTGGTGAAAACTCCCAAATTTGTGATACCCACTTTAATGATTCGCA
GTGGAAGGCTGCACCTGCAAAAGGTCAGACATTTAAAAGGAGGCGACTCAACGCAGATGCCGTACCTAGT
AAAGTGATAGAGCCTGAACCAGAAAAGATAAAAGAAGGCTATACCAGTGGGAGTACACAAACAGAGTAAG
TTTGAATAGTAAAAAAAATCATTTATGTAAACAATAACGTGACTGTGCGTTAGGTCCTGTTCATTGTTTA
ATGAAAATAAGAGCTTGAGGGAAAAATTCGTACTTTGGAGTACGAAATGCGTCGTTTAGAGCAGCAGCGG
TACCGGGCCCCCCCTCGAGGTCGACGAAGTTCCTATTCTTCAAATAGTATAGGAACTTCAAGCTTCTTAA
GGAATTCGAGCTCGCCCGGGGATCTAATTCAATTAGAGACTAATTCAATTAGAGCTAATTCAATTAGGAT
CAGCTTATCGATTTCGAACCCTCGACCGCCGGAGTATAAATAGAGGCGCTTCGTCTACGGAGCGACAATT
CAATTCAAACAAGCAAAGTGAACACGTCGCTAAGCGAAAGCTAAGCAAATAAACAAGCGCAGCTGAACAA
GCTAAACAATCGGGCTAGACCTAGGCAAAATGGTGAGCAAGGGCGAGGAGCTGTTCACCGGGGTGGTGCC
CATCCTGGTCGAGCTGGACGGCGACGTAAACGGCCACAAGTTCAGCGTGTCCGGCGAGGGCGAGGGCGAT
GCCACCTACGGCAAGCTGACCCTGAAGCTCATCTGCACCACCGGCAAGCTGCCCGTGCCCTGGCCCACCC
TCGTGACCACCCTGGGCTACGGCCTGCAGTGCTTCGCCCGCTACCCCGACCACATGAAGCAGCACGACTT
CTTCAAGTCCGCCATGCCCGAAGGCTACGTCCAGGAGCGCACCATCTTCTTCAAGGACGACGGCAACTAC
AAGACCCGCGCCGAGGTGAAGTTCGAGGGCGACACCCTGGTGAACCGCATCGAGCTGAAGGGCATCGACT
TCAAGGAGGACGGCAACATCCTGGGGCACAAGCTGGAGTACAACTACAACAGCCACAACGTCTATATCAC
CGCCGACAAGCAGAAGAACGGCATCAAGGCCAACTTCAAGATCCGCCACAACATCGAGGACGGCGGCGTG
CAGCTCGCCGACCACTACCAGCAGAACACCCCCATCGGCGACGGCCCCGTGCTGCTGCCCGACAACCACT
ACCTGAGCTACCAGTCCGCCCTGAGCAAAGACCCCAACGAGAAGCGCGATCACATGGTCCTGCTGGAGTT
CGTGACCGCCGCCGGGATCACTCTCGGCATGGACGAGCTGTACAAGTAACCATGGCTAGATCATAATCAG
CCATACCACATTTGTAGAGGTTTTACTTGCTTTAAAAAACCTCCCACACCTCCCCCTGAACCTGAAACAT
AAAATGAATGCAATTGTTGTTGTTAACTTGTTTATTGCAGCTTATAATGGTTACAAATAAAGCAATAGCA
TCACAAATTTCACAAATAAAGCATTTTTTTCACTGCATTCTAGTTGTGGTTTGTCCAAACTCATCAATGT
ATCGAATTCGTACGCGCCCGGGGAGCCCAAGGGCACGCCCTGGCACCCGGCGCGCCCAAAATGGTGAGCA
AGGGCGAGGAGCTGTTCACCGGGGTGGTGCCCATCCTGGTCGAGCTGGACGGCGACGTAAACGGCCACAA
GTTCAGCGTGTCCGGCGAGGGCGAGGGCGATGCCACCTACGGCAAGCTGACCCTGAAGTTCATCTGCACC
ACCGGCAAGCTGCCCGTGCCCTGGCCCACCCTCGTGACCACCCTGTCCTGGGGCGTGCAGTGCTTCGCCC
GCTACCCCGACCACATGAAGCAGCACGACTTCTTCAAGTCCGCCATGCCCGAAGGCTACGTCCAGGAGCG
CACCATCTTCTTCAAGGACGACGGCAACTACAAGACCCGCGCCGAGGTGAAGTTCGAGGGCGACACCCTG
GTGAACCGCATCGAGCTGAAGGGCATCGACTTCAAGGAGGACGGCAACATCCTGGGGCACAAGCTGGAGT
ACAACTACTTTAGCGACAACGTCTATATCACCGCCGACAAGCAGAAGAACGGCATCAAGGCCAACTTCAA
GATCCGCCACAACATCGAGGACGGCGGCGTGCAGCTCGCCGACCACTACCAGCAGAACACCCCCATCGGC
GACGGCCCCGTGCTGCTGCCCGACAACCACTACCTGAGCACCCAGTCCAAGCTGAGCAAAGACCCCAACG
AGAAGCGCGATCACATGGTCCTGCTGGAGTTCGTGACCGCCGCCGGGATCACTCTCGGCATGGACGAGCT
GTACAAGTAAGCGGCCGCATAACTTCGTATAGCATACATTATACGAAGTTATACCGGTGGCCGCGAAGTT
CCTATTCTTCAAATAGTATAGGAACTTCGAGCTCCCGGAGAGATGCAGAAGCTTTGCGTACTCGCAAATT
ATTAAAAATAAAACTTTAAAAATAATTTCGTCTAATTAATATTATGAGTTAATTCAAACCCCACGGACAT
GCTAAGGGTTAATCAACAATCATATCGCTGTCTCACTCAGACTCAATACGACACTCAGAATACTATTCCT
TTCACTCGCACTTATTGCAAGCATACGTTAAGTGGATGTCTCTTGCCGACGGGACCACCTTATGTTATTT
CATCATGGTCTGGCCATTCTCATCGTGAGCTTCCGGGTGCTCGCCAGCTGCATTAATGAATCGGCCAACG
CGCGGGGAGAGGCGGTTTGCGTATTGGGCGCTCTTCCGCTTCCTCGCTCACTGACTCGCTGCGCTCGGTC
GTTCGGCTGCGGCGAGCGGTATCAGCTCACTCAAAGGCGGTAATACGGTTATCCACAGAATCAGGGGATA
ACGCAGGAAAGAACATGTGAGCAAAAGGCCAGCAAAAGGCCAGGAACCGTAAAAAGGCCGCGTTGCTGGC
GTTTTTCCATAGGCTCCGCCCCCCTGACGAGCATCACAAAAATCGACGCTCAAGTCAGAGGTGGCGAAAC
CCGACAGGACTATAAAGATACCAGGCGTTTCCCCCTGGAAGCTCCCTCGTGCGCTCTCCTGTTCCGACCC
TGCCGCTTACCGGATACCTGTCCGCCTTTCTCCCTTCGGGAAGCGTGGCGCTTTCTCATAGCTCACGCTG
TAGGTATCTCAGTTCGGTGTAGGTCGTTCGCTCCAAGCTGGGCTGTGTGCACGAACCCCCCGTTCAGCCC
GACCGCTGCGCCTTATCCGGTAACTATCGTCTTGAGTCCAACCCGGTAAGACACGACTTATCGCCACTGG
CAGCAGCCACTGGTAACAGGATTAGCAGAGCGAGGTATGTAGGCGGTGCTACAGAGTTCTTGAAGTGGTG
GCCTAACTACGGCTACACTAGAAGGACAGTATTTGGTATCTGCGCTCTGCTGAAGCCAGTTACCTTCGGA
AAAAGAGTTGGTAGCTCTTGATCCGGCAAACAAACCACCGCTGGTAGCGGTGGTTTTTTTGTTTGCAAGC
AGCAGATTACGCGCAGAAAAAAAGGATCTCAAGAAGATCCTTTGATCTTTTCTACGGGGTCTGACGCTCA
GTGGAACGAAAACTCACGTTAAGGGATTTTGGTCATGAGATTATCAAAAAGGATCTTCACCTAGATCCTT
TTAAATTAAAAATGAAGTTTTAAATCAATCTAAAGTATATATGAGTAAACTTGGTCTGACAGTTACCAAT
GCTTAATCAGTGAGGCACCTATCTCAGCGATCTGTCTATTTCGTTCATCCATAGTTGCCTGACTCCCCGT
CGTGTAGATAACTACGATACGGGAGGGCTTACCATCTGGCCCCAGTGCTGCAATGATACCGCGAGACCCA
CGCTCACCGGCTCCAGATTTATCAGCAATAAACCAGCCAGCCGGAAGGGCCGAGCGCAGAAGTGGTCCTG
CAACTTTATCCGCCTCCATCCAGTCTATTAATTGTTGCCGGGAAGCTAGAGTAAGTAGTTCGCCAGTTAA
TAGTTTGCGCAACGTTGTTGCCATTGCTACAGGCATCGTGGTGTCACGCTCGTCGTTTGGTATGGCTTCA
TTCAGCTCCGGTTCCCAACGATCAAGGCGAGTTACATGATCCCCCATGTTGTGCAAAAAAGCGGTTAGCT
CCTTCGGTCCTCCGATCGTTGTCAGAAGTAAGTTGGCCGCAGTGTTATCACTCATGGTTATGGCAGCACT
GCATAATTCTCTTACTGTCATGCCATCCGTAAGATGCTTTTCTGTGACTGGTGAGTACTCAACCAAGTCA
TTCTGAGAATAGTGTATGCGGCGACCGAGTTGCTCTTGCCCGGCGTCAATACGGGATAATACCGCGCCAC
ATAGCAGAACTTTAAAAGTGCTCATCATTGGAAAACGTTCTTCGGGGCGAAAACTCTCAAGGATCTTACC
GCTGTTGAGATCCAGTTCGATGTAACCCACTCGTGCACCCAACTGATCTTCAGCATCTTTTACTTTCACC
AGCGTTTCTGGGTGAGCAAAAACAGGAAGGCAAAATGCCGCAAAAAAGGGAATAAGGGCGACACGGAAAT
GTTGAATACTCATACTCTTCCTTTTTCAATATTATTGAAGCATTTATCAGGGTTATTGTCTCATGAGCGG
ATACATATTTGAATGTATTTAGAAAAATAAACAAATAGGGGTTCCGCGCACATTTCCCCGAAAAGTGCCA
CCTAAATTGTAAGCGTTAATATTTTGTTAAAATTCGCGTTAAATTTTTGTTAAATCAGCTCATTTTTTAA
CCAATAGGCCGAAATCGGCAAAATCCCTTATAAATCAAAAGAATAGACCGAGATAGGGT
[37 nt withheld, positions 5170-5206]
AAAGAACGTGGACTCCAACGTCAAAGG
[49 nt withheld, positions 5234-5282]
T
[91 nt withheld, positions 5284-5374]
Features (pLannotate 1.2.2; 15 found; start..end, strand, type, name):
     44..628     +  misc_feature   P element 5' end: No description available
    629..656     -  misc_feature   MCS (fragment): pBluescript multiple cloning site
    799..921     +  promoter       hsp70 promoter (fragment): Drosophila melanogaster hsp70Bb promoter
    940..1656    +  CDS            Venus: Venus is a basic (constitutively fluorescent) yellow fluorescent protein published in 2002, derived from Aequorea victoria. It is reported to be a rapidly-maturing weak dimer with moderate acid sensitivity.
   1669..1752    +  CDS            large T antigen (fragment): large T antigen from SV40 (simian virus 40)
   1775..1856    +  polyA_signal   SV40 poly(A) signal: SV40 polyadenylation signal
   1903..1936    -  protein_bind   attB: minimal attB site for the φC31 integrase (Groth et al., 2000) phage φC31 integrase
   1951..2670    +  CDS            mTurquoise2: enhanced monomeric variant of CFP (Goedhart et al., 2012) mammalian codon-optimized
   2679..2712    +  protein_bind   loxP: Cre-mediated recombination occurs in the 8-bp core sequence (GCATACAT). Cre recombinase
   2785..3017    +  misc_feature   P element 3' end: P element 3' end
   3053..3111    -  CDS            lacI (fragment): lac repressor; lacI; The lac repressor binds to the lac operator to inhibit transcription in E. coli. This inhibition can be relieved by adding lactose or isopropyl-β-D-thiogalactopyranoside (IPTG).
   3294..3882    -  rep_origin     ori: high-copy-number ColE1/pMB1/pBR322/pUC origin of replication
   4053..4913    -  CDS            AmpR: β-lactamase; bla; confers resistance to ampicillin, carbenicillin, and related antibiotics
   4914..5018    -  promoter       AmpR promoter: bla
   5044..5374    -  rep_origin     f1 ori (fragment) (sequence partly withheld): f1 bacteriophage origin of replication; arrow indicates direction of (+) strand synthesis
