>Addgene plasmid #138390 | pF3BGX-mTurquoise2 | addgene full sequence | sequence record 275249 | Addgene NGS Result
GGTACCGGGCCCCCCCTCGAGGTCGACGAAGTTCCTATTCTTCAAATAGTATAGGAACTTCAAGCTTCTT
AAGGAATTCGAGCTCGCCCGGGGATCTAATTCAATTAGAGACTAATTCAATTAGAGCTAATTCAATTAGG
ATCAGCTTATCGATTTCGAACCCTCGACCGCCGGAGTATAAATAGAGGCGCTTCGTCTACGGAGCGACAA
TTCAATTCAAACAAGCAAAGTGAACACGTCGCTAAGCGAAAGCTAAGCAAATAAACAAGCGCAGCTGAAC
AAGCTAAACAATCGGGCTAGACCTAGGCAAAATGGTGAGCAAGGGCGAGGAGCTGTTCACCGGGGTGGTG
CCCATCCTGGTCGAGCTGGACGGCGACGTAAACGGCCACAAGTTCAGCGTGTCCGGCGAGGGCGAGGGCG
ATGCCACCTACGGCAAGCTGACCCTGAAGCTCATCTGCACCACCGGCAAGCTGCCCGTGCCCTGGCCCAC
CCTCGTGACCACCCTGGGCTACGGCCTGCAGTGCTTCGCCCGCTACCCCGACCACATGAAGCAGCACGAC
TTCTTCAAGTCCGCCATGCCCGAAGGCTACGTCCAGGAGCGCACCATCTTCTTCAAGGACGACGGCAACT
ACAAGACCCGCGCCGAGGTGAAGTTCGAGGGCGACACCCTGGTGAACCGCATCGAGCTGAAGGGCATCGA
CTTCAAGGAGGACGGCAACATCCTGGGGCACAAGCTGGAGTACAACTACAACAGCCACAACGTCTATATC
ACCGCCGACAAGCAGAAGAACGGCATCAAGGCCAACTTCAAGATCCGCCACAACATCGAGGACGGCGGCG
TGCAGCTCGCCGACCACTACCAGCAGAACACCCCCATCGGCGACGGCCCCGTGCTGCTGCCCGACAACCA
CTACCTGAGCTACCAGTCCGCCCTGAGCAAAGACCCCAACGAGAAGCGCGATCACATGGTCCTGCTGGAG
TTCGTGACCGCCGCCGGGATCACTCTCGGCATGGACGAGCTGTACAAGTAACCATGGCTAGATCATAATC
AGCCATACCACATTTGTAGAGGTTTTACTTGCTTTAAAAAACCTCCCACACCTCCCCCTGAACCTGAAAC
ATAAAATGAATGCAATTGTTGTTGTTAACTTGTTTATTGCAGCTTATAATGGTTACAAATAAAGCAATAG
CATCACAAATTTCACAAATAAAGCATTTTTTTCACTGCATTCTAGTTGTGGTTTGTCCAAACTCATCAAT
GTATCGAATTCGTACGCGCCCGGGGAGCCCAAGGGCACGCCCTGGCACCCGGCGCGCCCAAAATGGTGAG
CAAGGGCGAGGAGCTGTTCACCGGGGTGGTGCCCATCCTGGTCGAGCTGGACGGCGACGTAAACGGCCAC
AAGTTCAGCGTGTCCGGCGAGGGCGAGGGCGATGCCACCTACGGCAAGCTGACCCTGAAGTTCATCTGCA
CCACCGGCAAGCTGCCCGTGCCCTGGCCCACCCTCGTGACCACCCTGTCCTGGGGCGTGCAGTGCTTCGC
CCGCTACCCCGACCACATGAAGCAGCACGACTTCTTCAAGTCCGCCATGCCCGAAGGCTACGTCCAGGAG
CGCACCATCTTCTTCAAGGACGACGGCAACTACAAGACCCGCGCCGAGGTGAAGTTCGAGGGCGACACCC
TGGTGAACCGCATCGAGCTGAAGGGCATCGACTTCAAGGAGGACGGCAACATCCTGGGGCACAAGCTGGA
GTACAACTACTTTAGCGACAACGTCTATATCACCGCCGACAAGCAGAAGAACGGCATCAAGGCCAACTTC
AAGATCCGCCACAACATCGAGGACGGCGGCGTGCAGCTCGCCGACCACTACCAGCAGAACACCCCCATCG
GCGACGGCCCCGTGCTGCTGCCCGACAACCACTACCTGAGCACCCAGTCCAAGCTGAGCAAAGACCCCAA
CGAGAAGCGCGATCACATGGTCCTGCTGGAGTTCGTGACCGCCGCCGGGATCACTCTCGGCATGGACGAG
CTGTACAAGTAAGCGGCCGCATAACTTCGTATAGCATACATTATACGAAGTTATACCGGTGGCCGCGAAG
TTCCTATTCTTCAAATAGTATAGGAACTTCGAGCTCCCGGAGAGATGCAGAAGCTTTGCGTACTCGCAAA
TTATTAAAAATAAAACTTTAAAAATAATTTCGTCTAATTAATATTATGAGTTAATTCAAACCCCACGGAC
ATGCTAAGGGTTAATCAACAATCATATCGCTGTCTCACTCAGACTCAATACGACACTCAGAATACTATTC
CTTTCACTCGCACTTATTGCAAGCATACGTTAAGTGGATGTCTCTTGCCGACGGGACCACCTTATGTTAT
TTCATCATGGTCTGGCCATTCTCATCGTGAGCTTCCGGGTGCTCGCCAGCTGCATTAATGAATCGGCCAA
CGCGCGGGGAGAGGCGGTTTGCGTATTGGGCGCTCTTCCGCTTCCTCGCTCACTGACTCGCTGCGCTCGG
TCGTTCGGCTGCGGCGAGCGGTATCAGCTCACTCAAAGGCGGTAATACGGTTATCCACAGAATCAGGGGA
TAACGCAGGAAAGAACATGTGAGCAAAAGGCCAGCAAAAGGCCAGGAACCGTAAAAAGGCCGCGTTGCTG
GCGTTTTTCCATAGGCTCCGCCCCCCTGACGAGCATCACAAAAATCGACGCTCAAGTCAGAGGTGGCGAA
ACCCGACAGGACTATAAAGATACCAGGCGTTTCCCCCTGGAAGCTCCCTCGTGCGCTCTCCTGTTCCGAC
CCTGCCGCTTACCGGATACCTGTCCGCCTTTCTCCCTTCGGGAAGCGTGGCGCTTTCTCATAGCTCACGC
TGTAGGTATCTCAGTTCGGTGTAGGTCGTTCGCTCCAAGCTGGGCTGTGTGCACGAACCCCCCGTTCAGC
CCGACCGCTGCGCCTTATCCGGTAACTATCGTCTTGAGTCCAACCCGGTAAGACACGACTTATCGCCACT
GGCAGCAGCCACTGGTAACAGGATTAGCAGAGCGAGGTATGTAGGCGGTGCTACAGAGTTCTTGAAGTGG
TGGCCTAACTACGGCTACACTAGAAGAACAGTATTTGGTATCTGCGCTCTGCTGAAGCCAGTTACCTTCG
GAAAAAGAGTTGGTAGCTCTTGATCCGGCAAACAAACCACCGCTGGTAGCGGTGGTTTTTTTGTTTGCAA
GCAGCAGATTACGCGCAGAAAAAAAGGATCTCAAGAAGATCCTTTGATCTTTTCTACGGGGTCTGACGCT
CAGTGGAACGAAAACTCACGTTAAGGGATTTTGGTCATGAGATTATCAAAAAGGATCTTCACCTAGATCC
TTTTAAATTAAAAATGAAGTTTTAAATCAATCTAAAGTATATATGAGTAAACTTGGTCTGACAGTTACCA
ATGCTTAATCAGTGAGGCACCTATCTCAGCGATCTGTCTATTTCGTTCATCCATAGTTGCCTGACTCCCC
GTCGTGTAGATAACTACGATACGGGAGGGCTTACCATCTGGCCCCAGTGCTGCAATGATACCGCGAGACC
CACGCTCACCGGCTCCAGATTTATCAGCAATAAACCAGCCAGCCGGAAGGGCCGAGCGCAGAAGTGGTCC
TGCAACTTTATCCGCCTCCATCCAGTCTATTAATTGTTGCCGGGAAGCTAGAGTAAGTAGTTCGCCAGTT
AATAGTTTGCGCAACGTTGTTGCCATTGCTACAGGCATCGTGGTGTCACGCTCGTCGTTTGGTATGGCTT
CATTCAGCTCCGGTTCCCAACGATCAAGGCGAGTTACATGATCCCCCATGTTGTGCAAAAAAGCGGTTAG
CTCCTTCGGTCCTCCGATCGTTGTCAGAAGTAAGTTGGCCGCAGTGTTATCACTCATGGTTATGGCAGCA
CTGCATAATTCTCTTACTGTCATGCCATCCGTAAGATGCTTTTCTGTGACTGGTGAGTACTCAACCAAGT
CATTCTGAGAATAGTGTATGCGGCGACCGAGTTGCTCTTGCCCGGCGTCAATACGGGATAATACCGCGCC
ACATAGCAGAACTTTAAAAGTGCTCATCATTGGAAAACGTTCTTCGGGGCGAAAACTCTCAAGGATCTTA
CCGCTGTTGAGATCCAGTTCGATGTAACCCACTCGTGCACCCAACTGATCTTCAGCATCTTTTACTTTCA
CCAGCGTTTCTGGGTGAGCAAAAACAGGAAGGCAAAATGCCGCAAAAAAGGGAATAAGGGCGACACGGAA
ATGTTGAATACTCATACTCTTCCTTTTTCAATATTATTGAAGCATTTATCAGGGTTATTGTCTCATGAGC
GGATACATATTTGAATGTATTTAGAAAAATAAACAAATAGGGGTTCCGCGCACATTTCCCCGAAAAGTGC
CACCTAAATTGTAAGCGTTAATATTTTGTTAAAATTCGCGTTAAATTTTTGTTAAATCAGCTCATTTTTT
AACCAATAGGCCGAAATCGGCAAAATCCCTTATAAATCAAAAGAATAGACCGAGATAGGGT
[37 nt withheld, positions 4542-4578]
AAAGAACGTGGACTCCAACGTCAAAGG
[49 nt withheld, positions 4606-4654]
T
[91 nt withheld, positions 4656-4746]
CTTCTCCGCCGCCGATCTGCCGCTGGACTACGTGGGTCTGGCCCATGATGAAATAACATAAGGTGGTCCC
GTCGATAGCCGAAGCTTACCGAAGTATACACTTAAATTCAGTGCACGTTTGCTTGTTGAGAGGAAAGGTT
GTGTGCGGACGAATTTTTTTTTGAAAACATTAACCCTTACGTGGAATAAAAAAAAATGAAATATTGCAAA
TTTTGCTGCAAAGCTGTGACTGGAGTAAAATTAATTCACGTGCCGAAGTGTGCTATTAAGAGAAAATTGT
GGGAGCAGAGCCTTGGGTGCAGCCTTGGTGAAAACTCCCAAATTTGTGATACCCACTTTAATGATTCGCA
GTGGAAGGCTGCACCTGCAAAAGGTCAGACATTTAAAAGGAGGCGACTCAACGCAGATGCCGTACCTAGT
AAAGTGATAGAGCCTGAACCAGAAAAGATAAAAGAAGGCTATACCAGTGGGAGTACACAAACAGAGTAAG
TTTGAATAGTAAAAAAAATCATTTATGTAAACAATAACGTGACTGTGCGTTAGGTCCTGTTCATTGTTTA
ATGAAAATAAGAGCTTGAGGGAAAAAATTCGTACTTTGGAGTACGAAATGCGTCGTTTAGAGCAGCAGC
Features (pLannotate 1.2.2; 15 found; start..end, strand, type, name):
      1..28      -  misc_feature   MCS (fragment): pBluescript multiple cloning site
    171..293     +  promoter       hsp70 promoter (fragment): Drosophila melanogaster hsp70Bb promoter
    312..1028    +  CDS            Venus: Venus is a basic (constitutively fluorescent) yellow fluorescent protein published in 2002, derived from Aequorea victoria. It is reported to be a rapidly-maturing weak dimer with moderate acid sensitivity.
   1041..1124    +  CDS            large T antigen (fragment): large T antigen from SV40 (simian virus 40)
   1147..1228    +  polyA_signal   SV40 poly(A) signal: SV40 polyadenylation signal
   1275..1308    -  protein_bind   attB: minimal attB site for the φC31 integrase (Groth et al., 2000) phage φC31 integrase
   1323..2042    +  CDS            mTurquoise2: enhanced monomeric variant of CFP (Goedhart et al., 2012) mammalian codon-optimized
   2051..2084    +  protein_bind   loxP: Cre-mediated recombination occurs in the 8-bp core sequence (GCATACAT). Cre recombinase
   2157..2389    +  misc_feature   P element 3' end: P element 3' end
   2425..2483    -  CDS            lacI (fragment): lac repressor; lacI; The lac repressor binds to the lac operator to inhibit transcription in E. coli. This inhibition can be relieved by adding lactose or isopropyl-β-D-thiogalactopyranoside (IPTG).
   2666..3254    -  rep_origin     ori: high-copy-number ColE1/pMB1/pBR322/pUC origin of replication
   3425..4285    -  CDS            AmpR: β-lactamase; bla; confers resistance to ampicillin, carbenicillin, and related antibiotics
   4286..4390    -  promoter       AmpR promoter: bla
   4416..4746    -  rep_origin     f1 ori (fragment) (sequence partly withheld): f1 bacteriophage origin of replication; arrow indicates direction of (+) strand synthesis
   4790..5375    +  misc_feature   P element 5' end: No description available
