[The description below was written by a language model from this plasmid's Addgene catalogue record and pLannotate feature annotations shown in this document.]
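Description:
pF3BGX-mTurquoise2 is a Drosophila (insect expression) donor plasmid built on the pF3BGX backbone and intended for recombinase-mediated cassette exchange (RMCE) to create C-terminal mTurquoise2 fusions. In bacteria it is maintained as a high-copy plasmid through a ColE1/pUC-type origin and selected with ampicillin via the β-lactamase gene and its native promoter. A partial f1 origin and a small lacI remnant are also annotated. The two sequence records, one from the depositor and one from repository sequencing, differ by a single nucleotide in length and in their start coordinates. They carry the same 15 features in the same order.

The functional region lies between P element 5' and 3' ends. It begins with the fly transformation marker, listed in the catalogue as 3xP3-Venus. The annotation detects a fragment of the hsp70Bb promoter, which presumably serves as the basal promoter for the 3xP3 eye-specific enhancer elements, although the 3xP3 repeats themselves are not annotated. This is followed by the Venus yellow fluorescent protein coding sequence and SV40-derived 3' sequences, including a polyadenylation signal. Downstream are a minimal φC31 attB site in reverse orientation, the promoterless mTurquoise2 coding sequence (a bright monomeric cyan fluorescent protein), and a single loxP site.

This layout suggests that φC31 integrase and Cre act on the attB and loxP sites to place the mTurquoise2 coding sequence into a matching, pre-engineered genomic landing site. The fluorescent protein would then be fused in frame to the end of an endogenous gene, with Venus expression available for identifying transformants. The record does not spell out the exchange scheme or the target cassette. The associated work used endogenous tagging to visualise neurotransmitter receptors in the Drosophila brain.
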