Addgene plasmid #138390: pF3BGX-mTurquoise2
Purpose: RMCE vector for generating C-terminal mTurqouise2 fusion
Depositing lab: Shu Kondo. Depositing organization: National Institute of Genetics. Publication: Neurochemical Organization of the Drosophila Brain Visualized by Endogenously Tagged Neurotransmitter Receptors. Kondo S, Takahashi T, Yamagata N, Imanishi Y, Katow H, Hiramatsu S, Lynn K, Abe A, Kumaraswamy A, Tanimoto H. Cell Rep. 2020 Jan 7;30(1):284-297.e5. doi: 10.1016/j.celrep.2019.12.018. PubMed 31914394.
Backbone
  Vector backbone: pF3BGX
  Vector type: Insect Expression
  Selectable markers: 3xP3-Venus
Growth in bacteria
  Bacterial resistance: Ampicillin, 100 μg/mL
  Growth temperature: 37°C
  Growth strain: DH5alpha
  Copy number: High Copy
Gene/Insert
  Gene/Insert name: mTurquoise2
Terms and licenses: Academic/Nonprofit Terms; Industry Terms: Not Available to Industry
How to cite: pF3BGX-mTurquoise2 was a gift from Shu Kondo (Addgene plasmid # 138390 ; http://n2t.net/addgene:138390 ; RRID:Addgene_138390)
